>Addgene plasmid #131375 | pJW4.13 | addgene full sequence | sequence record 260161 | Addgene NGS Result
TTGAGATCCTTTTTTTCTGCGCGTAATCTGCTGCTTGCAAACAAAAAAACCACCGCTACCAGCGGTGGTT
TGTTTGCCGGATCAAGAGCTACCAACTCTTTTTCCGAAGGTAACTGGCTTCAGCAGAGCGCAGATACCAA
ATACTGTCCTTCTAGTGTAGCCGTAGTTAGGCCACCACTTCAAGAACTCTGTAGCACCGCCTACATACCT
CGCTCTGCTAATCCTGTTACCAGTGGCTGCTGCCAGTGGCGATAAGTCGTGTCTTACCGGGTTGGACTCA
AGACGATAGTTACCGGATAAGGCGCAGCGGTCGGGCTGAACGGGGGGTTCGTGCACACAGCCCAGCTTGG
AGCGAACGACCTACACCGAACTGAGATACCTACAGCGTGAGCTATGAGAAAGCGCCACGCTTCCCGAAGG
GAGAAAGGCGGACAGGTATCCGGTAAGCGGCAGGGTCGGAACAGGAGAGCGCACGAGGGAGCTTCCAGGG
GGAAACGCCTGGTATCTTTATAGTCCTGTCGGGTTTCGCCACCTCTGACTTGAGCGTCGATTTTTGTGAT
GCTCGTCAGGGGGGCGGAGCCTATGGAAAAACGCCAGCAACGCGGCCTTTTTACGGTTCCTGGCCTTTTG
CTGGCCTTTTGCTCACATGTTCTTTCCTGCGTTATCCCCTGATTCTGTGGATAACCGTATTACCGCCTTT
GAGTGAGCTGATACCGCTCGCCGCAGCCGAACGACCGAGCGCAGCGAGTCAGTGAGCGAGGAAGCGGAAG
AGCGCCTGATGCGGTATTTTCTCCTTACGCATCTGTGCGGTATTTCACACCGCATATATGGTGCACTCTC
AGTACAATCTGCTCTGATGCCGCATAGTTAAGCCAGTATACACTCCGCTATCGCTACGTGACTGGGTCAT
GGCTGCGCCCCGACACCCGCCAACACCCGCTGACGCGCCCTGACGGGCTTGTCTGCTCCCGGCATCCGCT
TACAGACAAGCTGTGACCGTCTCCGGGAGCTGCATGTGTCAGAGGTTTTCACCGTCATCACCGAAACGCG
CGAGGCAGCTGCGGTAAAGCTCATCAGCGTGGTCGTGCAGCGATTCACAGATGTCTGCCTGTTCATCCGC
GTCCAGCTCGTTGAGTTTCTCCAGAAGCGTTAATGTCTGGCTTCTGATAAAGCGGGCCATGTTAAGGGCG
GTTTTTTCCTGTTTGGTCACTGATGCCTCCGTGTAAGGGGGATTTCTGTTCATGGGGGTAATGATACCGA
TGAAACGAGAGAGGATGCTCACGATACGGGTTACTGATGATGAACATGCCCGGTTACTGGAACGTTGTGA
GGGTAAACAACTGGCGGTATGGATGCGGCGGGACCAGAGAAAAATCACTCAGGGTCAATGCCAGCGCTTC
GTTAATACAGATGTAGGTGTTCCACAGGGTAGCCAGCAGCATCCTGCGATGCAGATCCGGAACATAATGG
TGCAGGGCGCTGACTTCCGCGTTTCCAGACTTTACGAAACACGGAAACCGAAGACCATTCATGTTGTTGC
TCAGGTCGCAGACGTTTTGCAGCAGCAGTCGCTTCACGTTCGCTCGCGTATCGGTGATTCATTCTGCTAA
CCAGTAAGGCAACCCCGCCAGCCTAGCCGGGTCCTCAACGACAGGAGCACGATCATGCGCACCCGTGGCC
AGGACCCAACGCTGCCCGAAATTCCGACACCATCGAATGGTGCAAAACCTTTCGCGGTATGGCATGATAG
CGCCCGGAAGAGAGTCAATTCAGGGTGGTGAATGTGAAACCAGTAACGTTATACGATGTCGCAGAGTATG
CCGGTGTCTCTTATCAGACCGTTTCCCGCGTGGTGAACCAGGCCAGCCACGTTTCTGCGAAAACGCGGGA
AAAAGTGGAAGCGGCGATGGCGGAGCTGAATTACATTCCCAACCGCGTGGCACAACAACTGGCGGGCAAA
CAGTCGTTGCTGATTGGCGTTGCCACCTCCAGTCTGGCCCTGCACGCGCCGTCGCAAATTGTCGCGGCGA
TTAAATCTCGCGCCGATCAACTGGGTGCCAGCGTGGTGGTGTCGATGGTAGAACGAAGCGGCGTCGAAGC
CTGTAAAGCGGCGGTGCACAATCTTCTCGCGCAACGCGTCAGTGGGCTGATCATTAACTATCCGCTGGAT
GACCAGGATGCCATTGCTGTGGAAGCTGCCTGCACTAATGTTCCGGCGTTATTTCTTGATGTCTCTGACC
AGACACCCATCAACAGTATTATTTTCTCCCATGAAGACGGTACGCGACTGGGCGTGGAGCATCTGGTCGC
ATTGGGTCACCAGCAAATCGCGCTGTTAGCGGGCCCATTAAGTTCTGTCTCGGCGCGTCTGCGTCTGGCT
GGCTGGCATAAATATCTCACTCGCAATCAAATTCAGCCGATAGCGGAACGGGAAGGCGACTGGAGTGCCA
TGTCCGGTTTTCAACAAACCATGCAAATGCTGAATGAGGGCATCGTTCCCACTGCGATGCTGGTTGCCAA
CGATCAGATGGCGCTGGGCGCAATGCGCGCCATTACCGAGTCCGGGCTGCGCGTTGGTGCGGATATCTCA
GTAGTGGGATACGACGATACCGAAGACAGCTCATGTTATATCCCGCCGTTAACCACCATCAAACAGGATT
TTCGCCTGCTGGGGCAAACCAGCGTGGACCGCTTGCTGCAACTCTCTCAGGGCCAGGCGGTGAAGGGCAA
TCAGCTGTTGCCCGTCTCACTGGTGAAAAGAAAAACCACCCTGGCGCCCAATACGCAAACCGCCTCTCCC
CGCGCGTTGGCCGATTCATTAATGCAGCTGGCACGACAGGTTTCCCGACTGGAAAGCGGGCAGTGAGCGC
AACGCAATTAATGTAAGTTAGCTCACTCATTAGGCACAATTCTCATGTTTGACAGCTTATCATCGACTGC
ACGGTGCACCAATGCTTCTGGCGTCAGGCAGCCATCGGAAGCTGTGGTATGGCTGTGCAGGTCGTAAATC
ACTGCATAATTCGTGTCGCTCAAGGCGCACTCCCGTTCTGGATAATGTTTTTTGCGCCGACATCATAACG
GTTCTGGCAAATATTCTGAAATGAGCTGTTGACAATTAATCATCGGCTCGTATAATGTGTGGAATTGTGA
GCGGATAACAATTTCACACAGGAAACAGCCAGTCCGTTTAGGTGTTTTCACGAGCACTTCACCAACAAGG
ACCATAGCATATGAAAATCGAAGAAGGTAAACTGGTAATCTGGATTAACGGCGATAAAGGCTATAACGGT
CTCGCTGAAGTCGGTAAGAAATTCGAGAAAGATACCGGAATTAAAGTCACCGTTGAGCATCCGGATAAAC
TGGAAGAGAAATTCCCACAGGTTGCGGCAACTGGCGATGGCCCTGACATTATCTTCTGGGCACACGACCG
CTTTGGTGGCTACGCTCAATCTGGCCTGTTGGCTGAAATCACCCCGGACAAAGCGTTCCAGGACAAGCTG
TATCCGTTTACCTGGGATGCCGTACGTTACAACGGCAAGCTGATTGCTTACCCGATCGCTGTTGAAGCGT
TATCGCTGATTTATAACAAAGATCTGCTGCCGAACCCGCCAAAAACCTGGGAAGAGATCCCGGCGCTGGA
TAAAGAACTGAAAGCGAAAGGTAAGAGCGCGCTGATGTTCAACCTGCAAGAACCGTACTTCACCTGGCCG
CTGATTGCTGCTGACGGGGGTTATGCGTTCAAGTATGAAAACGGCAAGTACGACATTAAAGACGTGGGCG
TGGATAACGCTGGCGCGAAAGCGGGTCTGACCTTCCTGGTTGACCTGATTAAAAACAAACACATGAATGC
AGACACCGATTACTCCATCGCAGAAGCTGCCTTTAATAAAGGCGAAACAGCGATGACCATCAACGGCCCG
TGGGCATGGTCCAACATCGACACCAGCAAAGTGAATTATGGTGTAACGGTACTGCCGACCTTCAAGGGTC
AACCATCCAAACCGTTCGTTGGCGTGCTGAGCGCAGGTATTAACGCCGCCAGTCCGAACAAAGAGCTGGC
AAAAGAGTTCCTCGAAAACTATCTGCTGACTGATGAAGGTCTGGAAGCGGTTAATAAAGACAAACCGCTG
GGTGCCGTAGCGCTGAAGTCTTACGAGGAAGAGTTGGCGAAAGATCCACGTATTGCCGCCACTATGGAAA
ACGCCCAGAAAGGTGAAATCATGCCGAACATCCCGCAGATGTCCGCTTTCTGGTATGCCGTGCGTACTGC
GGTGATCAACGCCGCCAGCGGTCGTCAGACTGTCGATGAAGCCCTGAAAGACGCGCAGACTAATTCGAGC
TCGAACAACAACAACAATAACAATAACAACAACCTCGGGATCGAGGGAAGGATCACAAGTTTGTACAAAA
AAGCAGGCTTAATGTTGAGATCAAAGAAGAAGGACAAGGAAAATGGGAAATCAGAGAAAAAGGACAAAGA
GAAGGATAAGAAATCAATGAAAGATGACGGTGCTGGAAGCAGTAAGGCATCTACAATTCCTACGATCCGA
ACAGAAGATGTTGGAGGAGATATGATTCCTGCAGATGCACCACCACCAACAAATATTGGCCGAACAAACA
CGTACGGAGGAGGGCCAGTGATACCGCGAAGAGAGCGCCGCCAATCAAGTAGCATGTTCAACATTTCACA
AAACAGAGAGCTGCAAAGACTTCCAGCTATCAAAGATGCGGATCCGAGCGAGAGAGAAACACTGTTCATT
CAAAAACTTCGACAATGCTGCGTTGTTTTTGACTTTGCCAATGATGCTCTCAGCGATTTAAAATTCAAAG
AAGTCAAACGGGCAGCTCTAAATGAACTCGTCGACCACGTTTCCGGAGCTCCAAAAGGATCGCTATCTGA
TGCTGTCTATCCAGAAGCTATCGGCATGTTCTCCACTAATCTTTTCCGTCCTTTGAGCCCACCGACCAAT
CCAATTGGTGCTGAATTTGACCCCGATGAAGACGAACCAACATTAGAAGCTGCCTGGCCACATCTGCAGC
TCGTCTACGAGTTTTTCCTGAGATTCCTGGAGTGCCCCGATTTTCAATCTCAAGTTGCAAAACGTTACAT
TGATCAAAATTTCATTCTTCGTCTTCTCATGATTATGGACAGTGAAGATCCACGTGAACGTGACTTTCTG
AAGACAACTTTACATCGAATTTATGGAAAGTTCCTCGGACATCGTGCTTACATTCGGAAGCAAATCAACA
ACATTTTCTACTCGTTCATCTACGAAACTGAGAGGCACAACGGGATTGCTGAATTACTCGAGATTCTAGG
TAGCATTATCAATGGATTCGCTCTTCCCTTGAAAGAGGAACACAAAACTTTCTTGCTCCGAGTTCTTCTT
CCGCTACACAAGGTCAAATCATTATCTGTATATCATCCTCAACTCGCGTACTGTGTCGTACAGTTCATTG
AAAAAGACTCATCACTGACAGAGCCTGTAATCAGTGGGATGCTACGCTTCTGGCCAAAACAACATAGTCC
CAAGGAAGTGATGTTCCTGAATGAATTGGAAGAAGTCCTCGATGTGATAGAGCCGAATGAGTTCCAAAAA
ATCATGACTCCATTGTTCTCACAAATTGCTCGCTGTGTCAGCAGTCCACACTTCCAAGTTGCCGAACGAG
CTCTCTACTATTGGAATAATGAATATGTGATGTCATTAGTAGCGGACAATGCTCGTGTGATAATTCCAAT
AATGTTCCCTGTTCTTTTCAAAAACAGCAAGTCACATTGGAATAAAACGATTCATGGACTTATCTACAAC
GCCCTCAAGATGTTCATGGAAATGAATCAAAAACTGTTTGACGAGTGTTCCCAAGCTTATCAGAAAGATC
GAGTTCAAGAAAAGACATTGAATGAAGAAAAAGAACGCATCTGGAACAATATTGAGAAACAGGCAATGGG
AAACCCGCAATATGTTGAAGTTAAAGCACTATTTGCTCGATTTAATCCAGATGAAATCATCAGCTCGCGT
CAGCAGAATGGAGTTGACGAGAATATGAAGACTTCAACTGTGCTTAGCAAGGATGAAATTCTGAAAAATG
CTGTAGGAGTGAGCTCGATGAAAAACGATATGGATTTCGGACCCAACCACAAACAATCCGATTTCCCTCC
AGATGAGCAAACGACGAGAGCTTTAGGCGAGTACAAGCGTCACGATCCATTTTTGAAGAAAGTGACTAGC
ACCGACGAACAGTGAGACCCAGCTTTCTTGTACAAAGTGGTGATATTTCAGAATTCGGATCCTCTAGAGT
CGACCTGCAGGCAAGCTTGGCACTGGCCGTCGTTTTACAACGTCGTGACTGGGAAAACCCTGGCGTTACC
CAACTTAATCGCCTTGCAGCACATCCCCCTTTCGCCAGCTGGCGTAATAGCGAAGAGGCCCGCACCGATC
GCCCTTCCCAACAGTTGCGCAGCCTGAATGGCGAATGGCAGCTTGGCTGTTTTGGCGGATGAGATAAGAT
TTTCAGCCTGATACAGATTAAATCAGAACGCAGAAGCGGTCTGATAAAACAGAATTTGCCTGGCGGCAGT
AGCGCGGTGGTCCCACCTGACCCCATGCCGAACTCAGAAGTGAAACGCCGTAGCGCCGATGGTAGTGTGG
GGTCTCCCCATGCGAGAGTAGGGAACTGCCAGGCATCAAATAAAACGAAAGGCTCAGTCGAAAGACTGGG
CCTTTCGTTTTATCTGTTGTTTGTCGGTGAACGCTCTCCTGAGTAGGACAAATCCGCCGGGAGCGGATTT
GAACGTTGCGAAGCAACGGCCCGGAGGGTGGCGGGCAGGACGCCCGCCATAAACTGCCAGGCATCAAATT
AAGCAGAAGGCCATCCTGACGGATGGCCTTTTTGCGTTTCTACAAACTCTTTTGTTTATTTTTCTAAATA
CATTCAAATATGTATCCGCTCATGAGACAATAACCCTGATAAATGCTTCAATAATATTGAAAAAGGAAGA
GTATGAGTATTCAACATTTCCGTGTCGCCCTTATTCCCTTTTTTGCGGCATTTTGCCTTCCTGTTTTTGC
TCACCCAGAAACGCTGGTGAAAGTAAAAGATGCTGAAGATCAGTTGGGTGCACGAGTGGGTTACATCGAA
CTGGATCTCAACAGCGGTAAGATCCTTGAGAGTTTTCGCCCCGAAGAACGTTTCCCAATGATGAGCACTT
TTAAAGTTCTGCTATGTGGCGCGGTATTATCCCGTGTTGACGCCGGGCAAGAGCAACTCGGTCGCCGCAT
ACACTATTCTCAGAATGACTTGGTTGAGTACTCACCAGTCACAGAAAAGCATCTTACGGATGGCATGACA
GTAAGAGAATTATGCAGTGCTGCCATAACCATGAGTGATAACACTGCGGCCAACTTACTTCTGACAACGA
TCGGAGGACCGAAGGAGCTAACCGCTTTTTTGCACAACATGGGGGATCATGTAACTCGCCTTGATCGTTG
GGAACCGGAGCTGAATGAAGCCATACCAAACGACGAGCGTGACACCACGATGCCTGTAGCAATGGCAACA
ACGTTGCGCAAACTATTAACTGGCGAACTACTTACTCTAGCTTCCCGGCAACAATTAATAGACTGGATGG
AGGCGGATAAAGTTGCAGGACCACTTCTGCGCTCGGCCCTTCCGGCTGGCTGGTTTATTGCTGATAAATC
TGGAGCCGGTGAGCGTGGGTCTCGCGGTATCATTGCAGCACTGGGGCCAGATGGTAAGCCCTCCCGTATC
GTAGTTATCTACACGACGGGGAGTCAGGCAACTATGGATGAACGAAATAGACAGATCGCTGAGATAGGTG
CCTCACTGATTAAGCATTGGTAACTGTCAGACCAAGTTTACTCATATATACTTTAGATTGATT
[38 nt withheld, positions 7904-7941]
A
[37 nt withheld, positions 7943-7979]
ATTTTGTTAAAATTCGCGTTAAATTTTTGTTAAATCAGCTCATTTTTTAACCAATAGGCCGAAATCGGCA
AAATCCCTTATAAATCAAAAGAATAGACCGAGATAGGGT
[37 nt withheld, positions 8089-8125]
AAAGAACGTGGACTCCAACGTCAAAGG
[141 nt withheld, positions 8153-8293]
G
[125 nt withheld, positions 8295-8419]
AAAGGATCTAGGTGAAGATCCTTTTTGATAATCTCATGACCAAAATCCCTTAACGTGAGTTTTCGTTCCA
CTGAGCGTCAGACCCCGTAGAAAAGATCAAAGGATCTTC
Features (pLannotate 1.2.2; 22 found; start..end, strand, type, name):
      1..589     +  rep_origin     ori: high-copy-number ColE1/pMB1/pBR322/pUC origin of replication
    775..917     -  misc_feature   bom: basis of mobility region from pBR322
   1019..1210    -  CDS            rop: Rop protein, which maintains plasmids at low copy number; rop
   1227..1607    +  CDS            YPB1_ECOLX: Protein predicted: Swiss-Prot protein existence level 4. From Escherichia coli.
   1706..1783    +  promoter       lacIq promoter: lacI (mutant); In the lacIq allele, a single base change in the promoter boosts expression of the lacI gene about 10-fold.
   1784..2866    +  CDS            lacI: lac repressor; lacI; The lac repressor binds to the lac operator to inhibit transcription in E. coli. This inhibition can be relieved by adding lactose or isopropyl-β-D-thiogalactopyranoside (IPTG).
   2879..2900    +  protein_bind   CAP binding site: CAP binding activates transcription in the presence of cAMP. E. coli catabolite activator protein
   2919..2936    +  promoter       tet promoter (fragment): E. coli promoter for tetracycline efflux protein gene
   3109..3137    +  promoter       tac promoter: strong E. coli promoter; hybrid between the trp and lac UV5 promoters
   3145..3161    +  protein_bind   lac operator: The lac repressor binds to the lac operator to inhibit transcription in E. coli. This inhibition can be relieved by adding lactose or isopropyl-β-D-thiogalactopyranoside (IPTG). lac repressor encoded by lacI
   3231..4331    +  CDS            MBP: maltose binding protein from E. coli; malE (mutated); This version of the gene does not encode a signal sequence, so MBP will remain in the cytosol.
   4395..4419    +  protein_bind   attB1: mutant version of attB; recombination site for the Gateway® BP reaction BP Clonase™
   4590..6215    +  CDS            PPP2R5D (fragment): 2A5D_HUMAN - Experimental evidence at protein level: Swiss-Prot protein existence level 1. The B regulatory subunit might modulate substrate selectivity and catalytic activity, and also might direct the localization of the catalytic enzyme to a particular subcellular compartment. From Homo sapiens (Human).
   6247..6271    -  protein_bind   attB2: mutant version of attB; recombination site for the Gateway® BP reaction BP Clonase™
   6287..6313    +  misc_feature   MCS (fragment): pUC18/19 multiple cloning site
   6321..6475    +  CDS            lacZα (fragment): LacZα fragment of β-galactosidase; lacZ fragment
   6568..6683    +  ncRNA          5S rRNA: Accession: RF00001 - 5S ribosomal RNA
   6687..6773    +  terminator     rrnB T1 terminator: Escherichia coli rrnB; transcription terminator T1 from the E. coli rrnB gene
   6865..6892    +  terminator     rrnB T2 terminator: transcription terminator T2 from the E. coli rrnB gene
   6911..7002    +  promoter       AmpR promoter: bla
   7003..7863    +  CDS            AmpR: β-lactamase; bla; confers resistance to ampicillin, carbenicillin, and related antibiotics
   7905..8418    -  rep_origin     M13 ori (sequence partly withheld): M13 bacteriophage origin of replication; arrow indicates direction of (+) strand synthesis
