[The description below was written by a language model from this plasmid's Addgene catalogue record and pLannotate feature annotations shown in this document.]
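Description:
pJW4.13 is a bacterial expression plasmid built on a Gateway-adapted pMAL-c2X backbone that produces the C. elegans protein PPTR-2 as an N-terminal maltose-binding protein (MBP) fusion. The catalogue purpose line reads "expression of MBP:PPTR-2 in C. elegans", but the vector type and every annotated regulatory element are those of an E. coli expression system, so the nematode reference most plausibly describes the origin of the gene rather than the expression host. The plasmid replicates from a ColE1/pMB1-type origin accompanied by the bom region and the rop gene, which moderates copy number. It is selected with ampicillin through the bla (AmpR) cassette, and an M13 phage origin allows single-stranded DNA production.

Expression is driven by the hybrid tac promoter with a downstream lac operator. The plasmid also carries lacI under the lacIq promoter, so transcription is repressed until IPTG is added. The malE coding sequence lacks its signal peptide, so the fusion protein stays in the cytosol. The pptr-2 insert lies downstream of MBP between attB1 and attB2 sites, consistent with the recorded Gateway cloning. The annotation software labels this region as a fragment of human PPP2R5D, a B-type regulatory subunit of protein phosphatase 2A, which reflects homology to the worm gene rather than a human insert. Remnants of the polylinker and lacZα follow the insert, and the rrnB T1 and T2 terminators end the transcript.

The MBP tag typically aids solubility and permits amylose affinity purification. The construct is therefore suited to making recombinant PPTR-2, and the associated publication concerns phosphorylation-dependent regulation of RNA granule dynamics. The record does not state the specific assays in which the protein was used.

The sequenced record is 8,528 nt, which is shorter than the sum of the listed backbone and insert sizes. This fits replacement of the Gateway cassette during recombination.
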