Addgene plasmid #131375: pJW4.13
Purpose: expression of MBP:PPTR-2 in C. elegans
Depositing lab: Geraldine Seydoux. Depositing organization: Johns Hopkins University and School of Medicine. Publication: Regulation of RNA granule dynamics by phosphorylation of serine-rich, intrinsically disordered proteins in C. elegans. Wang JT, Smith J, Chen BC, Schmidt H, Rasoloson D, Paix A, Lambrus BG, Calidas D, Betzig E, Seydoux G. Elife. 2014 Dec 23;4. doi: 10.7554/eLife.04591. PubMed 25535836.
Backbone
  Vector backbone: pMAL-c2X (MBP fusion)
  Backbone manufacturer: Jason Pellettieri
  Backbone size w/o insert (bp): 8356
  Vector type: Bacterial Expression
Growth in bacteria
  Bacterial resistance: Ampicillin, 100 μg/mL
  Growth temperature: 37°C
  Growth strain: DH5alpha
  Copy number: Unknown
Gene/Insert
  Gene/Insert name: pptr-2
  Species: C. elegans (nematode)
  Insert size (bp): 1826
  Entrez Gene: pptr-2 (a.k.a. CELE_C13G3.3)
  Cloning method: Gateway Cloning
  Sequencing primers: 5′ ggtcgtcagactgtcgatgaag
Terms and licenses: Academic/Nonprofit Terms; Industry Terms: Not Available to Industry
How to cite: pJW4.13 was a gift from Geraldine Seydoux (Addgene plasmid # 131375 ; http://n2t.net/addgene:131375 ; RRID:Addgene_131375)
